>Addgene plasmid #20614 | pWZL Neo Myr Flag RET | addgene partial sequence | sequence record 26438 | 20614 with pWZL-Fwd
CTCCTTCTCTAGGCGCCGGCCGGATCCAGAATTCGCCACCATGGGGTCTTCAAAATCTAAACCAAAGGAC
CCCAGCCAGCGCCGGCGCAGGATCCGAGGTTACCTTGACTACAAAGACGATGACGACAAGCAATTGACAA
GTTTGTACAAAAAAGTTGGCATGGCGAAGGCGACGTCCGGTGCCGCGGGGCTGCGTCTGCTGTTGCTGCT
GCTGCTGCCGCTGCCAGGCAAAGTGGCATTGGGCCTCTACTTCTCGAGGGATGCTTACTGGGAGAAGCTG
TATGTGGACCAGGCGGCCGGCACGCCCTTGCTGTACGTCCATGCCCTGCGGGACGCCCCTGAGGAGGTGC
CCAGCTTCCGCCTGGGCCAGCATCTCTACGGCACGTACCGCACACGGCTGCATGAGAACAACTGGATCTG
CATCCAGGAGGACACCGGCCTCCTCTACCTTAACCGGAGCCTGGACCATAGCTCCTGGGAGAAGCTCAGT
GTCCGCAACCGCGGCTTTCCCCTGCTCACCGTCTACCTCAAGGTCTTCCTGTCACCCACATCCCTTCGTG
AGGGCGAGTGCCAGTGGCCAGGCTGTGCCCGCGTATACTTCTCCTTCTTCAACACCTCCTTTCCAGCCTG
CAGCTCCCTCAAGCCCCGGGAGCTCTGCTTCCCAGAGACAAGGCCCTCCTTCCGCATTCGGGAGAACCGA
CCCCCA
