>Addgene plasmid #20614 | pWZL Neo Myr Flag RET | addgene partial sequence | sequence record 49828 | pWZL-Rev
GGAATTGGTCGACTAGATCAAACCACTTTGTACAAGAAAGTTGGGTAGAATCTAGTAAATGCATGGGAAA
TTCTACCATAGAGTTTGTTTTCAATCCATGTGGAAGGGAGGGCTCGAGGGAGGGGGGCATTATTACAGTC
CACCAGCGGTGTCTCCTCCTCTGAGAGGCCGTCGTCATAAATCAGGGAGTCAGATGGAGTGGACGCCGCA
AGGTCCAAGTAGTCTCTCCTCTTAACCATCATCTTCTCCAGGTCTTTGCTGATGTCCGCAAACACCGGCC
TTTTGTCCGGCTCCTGCTTCCAGCATTGCAGCATCAGGCAGTACATCTCCTCGCTGCAGTTGTCTGGCCT
CTCCATCCGGTGGCCGGTCTTCAGAAGGTTGAAGAGCCGCTCAGGAGGAATCCCAGGATAGGGGTTTCCC
CCTAGGGTCACGATCTCCCACAGCAGGACACCAAAAGACCATACATCACTTTGCGTGGTGTAGATATGAT
CAAAAAGGGATTCAATTGCCATCCATTTAACTGGAATCCGACCCTGGCTCCTCTTCACGTACGAATCCTC
TTCATAAACATCTCGGGACAAGCCGAAATCCGAAATCTTCATCTTCCGCCCCTCAGCTACCAGGATGTTT
CTGGCTGCCAAGTCCCGATGAACGAGCTTCATCTCGGCCAGATACTGCATCCCCTGTGAGATCTGCCAGG
CAAATGAGATGAGGTCGCCCATG
