[The description below was written by a language model from this plasmid's Addgene catalogue record.]
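Description:
pWZL Neo Myr Flag RET is a retroviral mammalian expression plasmid built on the Gateway-compatible pWZL-Neo-Myr-Flag-DEST backbone. It is propagated in bacteria under ampicillin selection, and the record calls for a recombination-deficient strain because retroviral vectors of this kind carry repeated sequences that can rearrange. Its copy number is listed as unknown. In mammalian cells, transduced or transfected populations are selected with G418 through the neomycin resistance marker. No feature table is provided, so the promoter driving the insert, the origin of replication and the arrangement of the viral elements are not stated explicitly in the record.

The insert is the human RET proto-oncogene, a receptor tyrosine kinase, in the RET9 isoform. The open reading frame was first cloned into a Gateway entry vector and then moved into the destination backbone by an LR recombination reaction. This places it in frame behind two N-terminal elements supplied by the backbone: a myristoylation signal and a Flag epitope. Myristoylation tethers the fusion protein to membranes, a strategy commonly used to promote constitutive activation of kinases, while the Flag tag allows detection or immunoprecipitation.

The construct belongs to a library of myristoylated kinase clones associated with an integrative genomic study that identified breast cancer oncogenes, so it suits gain-of-function screening or stable expression of activated RET after retroviral delivery. The gene's identity has been verified, but the clone was not fully sequenced by the depositor. Repository sequencing found an R982C substitution relative to the reference protein.
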