Addgene plasmid #20614: pWZL Neo Myr Flag RET
Depositing lab: William Hahn & Jean Zhao. Depositing organization: Dana-Farber Cancer Institute. Publication: Integrative Genomic Approaches Identify IKBKE as a Breast Cancer Oncogene (Kinase Library Clones). Boehm JS, Zhao JJ, Yao J, Kim SY, Firestein R, Dunn IF, Sjostrom SK, Garraway LA, Weremowicz S, Richardson AL, Greulich H, Stewart CJ, Mulvey LA, Shen RR, Ambrogio L, Hirozane-Kishikawa T, Hill DE, Vidal M, Meyerson M, Grenier JK, Hinkle G, Root DE, Roberts TM, Lander ES, Polyak K, Hahn WC. Cell. 2007 Jun 15. 129(6):1065-1079. 10.1016/j.cell.2007.03.052 PubMed 17574021.
Backbone
  Vector backbone: pWZL-Neo-Myr-Flag-DEST
  Backbone manufacturer: William Hahn Lab (available at Addgene, #15300)
  Vector type: Mammalian Expression, Retroviral
  Selectable markers: Neomycin (select with G418)
Growth in bacteria
  Bacterial resistance: Ampicillin, 100 μg/mL
  Growth temperature: 37°C
  Growth strain: Stbl3
  Growth instructions: Stbl3 cells to prevent recombination.
  Copy number: Unknown
Gene/Insert
  Gene/Insert name: RET (alt names: ret proto-oncogene (multiple endocrine neoplasia and medullary thyroid carcinoma 1, Hirschsprung disease); RET9)
  Species: H. sapiens (human)
  Mutation: R982C
  GenBank ID: NM_020630
  Entrez Gene: RET (a.k.a. CDHF12, CDHR16, HSCR1, MEN2A, MEN2B, MTC1, PTC, RET-ELE1)
  Tag / fusion protein: Myr (N terminal on backbone); Flag (N terminal on backbone)
  Cloning method: Gateway Cloning
  Sequencing primers: 5′ pWZL-Fwd (GAA CCT CCT CGT TCG ACC); 3′ pWZL-Rev (TTC CGG GCC CTC ACA TTG)
Resource information
  A portion of this plasmid was derived from a plasmid made by: 1-F10
Terms and licenses: Academic/Nonprofit Terms; Industry Terms: Not Available to Industry
Depositor comments: ORFs were cloned into Gateway compatible pEntry vectors. An LR recombination reaction was performed to move the ORF to pWZL-Neo-Myr-Flag DEST such that the ORF would have 5' myristoylation and flag tags. This plasmid is part of a kinase library, and the gene has been verified, but has not been fully sequenced for minor mutations. Addgene's sequencing results identified a R982C mutation when compared to GenBank ID NP_065681.1. Please see the following link for plasmids from this article that are not part of the kinase library http://www.addgene.org/pubmed/17574021
How to cite: pWZL Neo Myr Flag RET was a gift from William Hahn & Jean Zhao (Addgene plasmid # 20614 ; http://n2t.net/addgene:20614 ; RRID:Addgene_20614)
